>Addgene plasmid #127794 | pMH-HT_ygiF-TTM | depositor full sequence | sequence record 244847 | pMH-HT_ygiF-TTM sequence 5951 bps
TGGCGAATGGG
[124 nt withheld, positions 12-135]
C
[91 nt withheld, positions 137-227]
A
[49 nt withheld, positions 229-277]
CCTTTGACGTTGGAGTCCACGTTCTTT
[37 nt withheld, positions 305-341]
ACCCTATCTCGGTCTATTCTTTTGATTTATAAGGGATTTTGCCGATTTCGGCCTATTGGTTAAAAAATGA
GCTGATTTAACAAAAATTTAACGCGAATTTTAACAAAATATTAACGTTTACAATTTCAGGTGGCACTTTT
CGGGGAAATGTGCGCGGAACCCCTATTTGTTTATTTTTCTAAATACATTCAAATATGTATCCGCTCATGA
ATTAATTCTTAGAAAAACTCATCGAGCATCAAATGAAACTGCAATTTATTCATATCAGGATTATCAATAC
CATATTTTTGAAAAAGCCGTTTCTGTAATGAAGGAGAAAACTCACCGAGGCAGTTCCATAGGATGGCAAG
ATCCTGGTATCGGTCTGCGATTCCGACTCGTCCAACATCAATACAACCTATTAATTTCCCCTCGTCAAAA
ATAAGGTTATCAAGTGAGAAATCACCATGAGTGACGACTGAATCCGGTGAGAATGGCAAAAGTTTATGCA
TTTCTTTCCAGACTTGTTCAACAGGCCAGCCATTACGCTCGTCATCAAAATCACTCGCATCAACCAAACC
GTTATTCATTCGTGATTGCGCCTGAGCGAGACGAAATACGCGATCGCTGTTAAAAGGACAATTACAAACA
GGAATCGAATGCAACCGGCGCAGGAACACTGCCAGCGCATCAACAATATTTTCACCTGAATCAGGATATT
CTTCTAATACCTGGAATGCTGTTTTCCCGGGGATCGCAGTGGTGAGTAACCATGCATCATCAGGAGTACG
GATAAAATGCTTGATGGTCGGAAGAGGCATAAATTCCGTCAGCCAGTTTAGTCTGACCATCTCATCTGTA
ACATCATTGGCAACGCTACCTTTGCCATGTTTCAGAAACAACTCTGGCGCATCGGGCTTCCCATACAATC
GATAGATTGTCGCACCTGATTGCCCGACATTATCGCGAGCCCATTTATACCCATATAAATCAGCATCCAT
GTTGGAATTTAATCGCGGCCTAGAGCAAGACGTTTCCCGTTGAATATGGCTCATAACACCCCTTGTATTA
CTGTTTATGTAAGCAGACAGTTTTATTGTTCATGACCAAAATCCCTTAACGTGAGTTTTCGTTCCACTGA
GCGTCAGACCCCGTAGAAAAGATCAAAGGATCTTCTTGAGATCCTTTTTTTCTGCGCGTAATCTGCTGCT
TGCAAACAAAAAAACCACCGCTACCAGCGGTGGTTTGTTTGCCGGATCAAGAGCTACCAACTCTTTTTCC
GAAGGTAACTGGCTTCAGCAGAGCGCAGATACCAAATACTGTCCTTCTAGTGTAGCCGTAGTTAGGCCAC
CACTTCAAGAACTCTGTAGCACCGCCTACATACCTCGCTCTGCTAATCCTGTTACCAGTGGCTGCTGCCA
GTGGCGATAAGTCGTGTCTTACCGGGTTGGACTCAAGACGATAGTTACCGGATAAGGCGCAGCGGTCGGG
CTGAACGGGGGGTTCGTGCACACAGCCCAGCTTGGAGCGAACGACCTACACCGAACTGAGATACCTACAG
CGTGAGCTATGAGAAAGCGCCACGCTTCCCGAAGGGAGAAAGGCGGACAGGTATCCGGTAAGCGGCAGGG
TCGGAACAGGAGAGCGCACGAGGGAGCTTCCAGGGGGAAACGCCTGGTATCTTTATAGTCCTGTCGGGTT
TCGCCACCTCTGACTTGAGCGTCGATTTTTGTGATGCTCGTCAGGGGGGCGGAGCCTATGGAAAAACGCC
AGCAACGCGGCCTTTTTACGGTTCCTGGCCTTTTGCTGGCCTTTTGCTCACATGTTCTTTCCTGCGTTAT
CCCCTGATTCTGTGGATAACCGTATTACCGCCTTTGAGTGAGCTGATACCGCTCGCCGCAGCCGAACGAC
CGAGCGCAGCGAGTCAGTGAGCGAGGAAGCGGAAGAGCGCCTGATGCGGTATTTTCTCCTTACGCATCTG
TGCGGTATTTCACACCGCATATATGGTGCACTCTCAGTACAATCTGCTCTGATGCCGCATAGTTAAGCCA
GTATACACTCCGCTATCGCTACGTGACTGGGTCATGGCTGCGCCCCGACACCCGCCAACACCCGCTGACG
CGCCCTGACGGGCTTGTCTGCTCCCGGCATCCGCTTACAGACAAGCTGTGACCGTCTCCGGGAGCTGCAT
GTGTCAGAGGTTTTCACCGTCATCACCGAAACGCGCGAGGCAGCTGCGGTAAAGCTCATCAGCGTGGTCG
TGAAGCGATTCACAGATGTCTGCCTGTTCATCCGCGTCCAGCTCGTTGAGTTTCTCCAGAAGCGTTAATG
TCTGGCTTCTGATAAAGCGGGCCATGTTAAGGGCGGTTTTTTCCTGTTTGGTCACTGATGCCTCCGTGTA
AGGGGGATTTCTGTTCATGGGGGTAATGATACCGATGAAACGAGAGAGGATGCTCACGATACGGGTTACT
GATGATGAACATGCCCGGTTACTGGAACGTTGTGAGGGTAAACAACTGGCGGTATGGATGCGGCGGGACC
AGAGAAAAATCACTCAGGGTCAATGCCAGCGCTTCGTTAATACAGATGTAGGTGTTCCACAGGGTAGCCA
GCAGCATCCTGCGATGCAGATCCGGAACATAATGGTGCAGGGCGCTGACTTCCGCGTTTCCAGACTTTAC
GAAACACGGAAACCGAAGACCATTCATGTTGTTGCTCAGGTCGCAGACGTTTTGCAGCAGCAGTCGCTTC
ACGTTCGCTCGCGTATCGGTGATTCATTCTGCTAACCAGTAAGGCAACCCCGCCAGCCTAGCCGGGTCCT
CAACGACAGGAGCACGATCATGCGCACCCGTGGGGCCGCCATGCCGGCGATAATGGCCTGCTTCTCGCCG
AAACGTTTGGTGGCGGGACCAGTGACGAAGGCTTGAGCGAGGGCGTGCAAGATTCCGAATACCGCAAGCG
ACAGGCCGATCATCGTCGCGCTCCAGCGAAAGCGGTCCTCGCCGAAAATGACCCAGAGCGCTGCCGGCAC
CTGTCCTACGAGTTGCATGATAAAGAAGACAGTCATAAGTGCGGCGACGATAGTCATGCCCCGCGCCCAC
CGGAAGGAGCTGACTGGGTTGAAGGCTCTCAAGGGCATCGGTCGAGATCCCGGTGCCTAATGAGTGAGCT
AACTTACATTAATTGCGTTGCGCTCACTGCCCGCTTTCCAGTCGGGAAACCTGTCGTGCCAGCTGCATTA
ATGAATCGGCCAACGCGCGGGGAGAGGCGGTTTGCGTATTGGGCGCCAGGGTGGTTTTTCTTTTCACCAG
TGAGACGGGCAACAGCTGATTGCCCTTCACCGCCTGGCCCTGAGAGAGTTGCAGCAAGCGGTCCACGCTG
GTTTGCCCCAGCAGGCGAAAATCCTGTTTGATGGTGGTTAACGGCGGGATATAACATGAGCTGTCTTCGG
TATCGTCGTATCCCACTACCGAGATATCCGCACCAACGCGCAGCCCGGACTCGGTAATGGCGCGCATTGC
GCCCAGCGCCATCTGATCGTTGGCAACCAGCATCGCAGTGGGAACGATGCCCTCATTCAGCATTTGCATG
GTTTGTTGAAAACCGGACATGGCACTCCAGTCGCCTTCCCGTTCCGCTATCGGCTGAATTTGATTGCGAG
TGAGATATTTATGCCAGCCAGCCAGACGCAGACGCGCCGAGACAGAACTTAATGGGCCCGCTAACAGCGC
GATTTGCTGGTGACCCAATGCGACCAGATGCTCCACGCCCAGTCGCGTACCGTCTTCATGGGAGAAAATA
ATACTGTTGATGGGTGTCTGGTCAGAGACATCAAGAAATAACGCCGGAACATTAGTGCAGGCAGCTTCCA
CAGCAATGGCATCCTGGTCATCCAGCGGATAGTTAATGATCAGCCCACTGACGCGTTGCGCGAGAAGATT
GTGCACCGCCGCTTTACAGGCTTCGACGCCGCTTCGTTCTACCATCGACACCACCACGCTGGCACCCAGT
TGATCGGCGCGAGATTTAATCGCCGCGACAATTTGCGACGGCGCGTGCAGGGCCAGACTGGAGGTGGCAA
CGCCAATCAGCAACGACTGTTTGCCCGCCAGTTGTTGTGCCACGCGGTTGGGAATGTAATTCAGCTCCGC
CATCGCCGCTTCCACTTTTTCCCGCGTTTTCGCAGAAACGTGGCTGGCCTGGTTCACCACGCGGGAAACG
GTCTGATAAGAGACACCGGCATACTCTGCGACATCGTATAACGTTACTGGTTTCACATTCACCACCCTGA
ATTGACTCTCTTCCGGGCGCTATCATGCCATACCGCGAAAGGTTTTGCGCCATTCGATGGTGTCCGGGAT
CTCGACGCTCTCCCTTATGCGACTCCTGCATTAGGAAGCAGCCCAGTAGTAGGTTGAGGCCGTTGAGCAC
CGCCGCCGCAAGGAATGGTGCATGCAAGGAGATGGCGCCCAACAGTCCCCCGGCCACGGGGCCTGCCACC
ATACCCACGCCGAAACAAGCGCTCATGAGCCCGAAGTGGCGAGCCCGATCTTCCCCATCGGTGATGTCGG
CGATATAGGCGCCAGCAACCGCACCTGTGGCGCCGGTGATGCCGGCCACGATGCGTCCGGCGTAGAGGAT
CGAGATCTCGATCCCGCGAAATTAATACGACTCACTATAGGGGAATTGTGAGCGGATAACAATTCCCCTC
TAGAAATAATTTTGTTTAACTTTAAGAAGGAGATATACCATGAAACATCACCATCACCATCACCCCATGA
GCGATTACGACATCCCCACTACTGAGAATCTTTATTTTCAGGGCGCCATGGCTCAGGAAATCGAATTAAA
GTTTATTGTTAATCACAGTGCCGTTGAGGCGTTGCGTGACCATCTCAATACGCTGGGCGGCGAGCACCAT
GACCCCGTGCAGTTGCTGAATATTTACTACGAAACGCCGGATAACTGGCTGCGTGGGCACGATATGGGCT
TACGTATTCGTGGCGAAAACGGTCGCTATGAGATGACCATGAAAGTTGCAGGAAGAGTGACAGGCGGCTT
ACATCAGCGCCCGGAATATAACGTGGCGTTGAGCGAACCGACGCTCGACCTGGCGCAGTTACCGACGGAA
GTCTGGCCGAACGGCGAATTGCCCGCCGATCTCGCCTCCCGCGTGCAGCCGCTGTTCAGCACCGATTTTT
ATCGCGAAAAATGGCTGGTGGCGGTCGATGGTAGCCAAATTGAAATCGCCCTCGACCAGGGGGAAGTGAA
AGCGGGTGAATTTGCTGAACCTATCTGTGAGCTGGAACTGGAACTGCTTAGCGGCGACACGCGCGCGGTG
CTGAAACTGGCGAACCAACTGGTATCGCAAACCGGATTACGCCAGGGCAGCCTGAGCAAAGCGGCGCGTG
GCTATCATCTGGCGCAGGGCTGAGAATTCGAGCTCCGTCGACAAGCTTGCGGCCGCACTCGAGCACCACC
ACCACCACCACTGAGATCCGGCTGCTAACAAAGCCCGAAAGGAAGCTGAGTTGGCTGCTGCCACCGCTGA
GCAATAACTAGCATAACCCCTTGGGGCCTCTAAACGGGTCTTGAGGGGTTTTTTGCTGAAAGGAGGAACT
ATATCCGGAT
Features (pLannotate 1.2.2; 21 found; start..end, strand, type, name):
     12..467     +  rep_origin     f1 ori (sequence partly withheld): f1 bacteriophage origin of replication; arrow indicates direction of (+) strand synthesis
    494..551     +  promoter       AmpR promoter (fragment): bla
    560..1375    -  CDS            KanR: aminoglycoside phosphotransferase; aph(3')-Ia; confers resistance to kanamycin in bacteria or G418 (Geneticin®) in eukaryotes
   1497..2085    +  rep_origin     ori: high-copy-number ColE1/pMB1/pBR322/pUC origin of replication
   2271..2413    -  misc_feature   bom: basis of mobility region from pBR322
   2515..2706    -  CDS            rop: Rop protein, which maintains plasmids at low copy number; rop
   2723..3103    +  CDS            YPB1_ECOLX: Protein predicted: Swiss-Prot protein existence level 4. From Escherichia coli.
   3175..3466    -  CDS            TcR (fragment): tetracycline efflux protein; tet; confers resistance to tetracycline
   3481..3502    -  protein_bind   CAP binding site: CAP binding activates transcription in the presence of cAMP. E. coli catabolite activator protein
   3515..4597    -  CDS            lacI: lac repressor; lacI; The lac repressor binds to the lac operator to inhibit transcription in E. coli. This inhibition can be relieved by adding lactose or isopropyl-β-D-thiogalactopyranoside (IPTG).
   4598..4675    -  promoter       lacI promoter: lacI
   4683..4962    -  CDS            TcR (fragment): tetracycline efflux protein; tet; confers resistance to tetracycline
   4984..5002    +  promoter       T7 promoter: promoter for bacteriophage T7 RNA polymerase
   5003..5027    +  protein_bind   lac operator: The lac repressor binds to the lac operator to inhibit transcription in E. coli. This inhibition can be relieved by adding lactose or isopropyl-β-D-thiogalactopyranoside (IPTG). lac repressor encoded by lacI
   5042..5064    +  RBS            RBS: efficient ribosome binding site from bacteriophage T7 gene 10 (Olins and Rangwala, 1989)
   5077..5095    +  CDS            7xHis (fragment): 6xHis affinity tag
   5124..5144    +  CDS            capTEV™ (fragment): composite tag for in vivo biotinylation, TEV protease cleavage, and 6xHis tagging
   5149..5751    +  CDS            ygiF (fragment): 3PASE_ECOLI - Experimental evidence at protein level: Swiss-Prot protein existence level 1. Involved in the hydrolysis of the beta-gamma-phosphoanhydride linkage of triphosphate-containing substrates (inorganic or nucleoside- linked). Catalyzes the hydrolysis of inorganic triphosphate (PPPi), which could be cytotoxic because of its high affinity for calcium ion, thereby interfering with calcium signaling. It also hydrolyzes slowly thiamine triphosphate (ThTP). YgiF is a specific PPPase, but it contributes only marginally to the total PPPase activity in E.coli, where the main enzyme responsible
   5795..5812    +  CDS            9xHis (fragment): 9xHis affinity tag
   5822..5871    +  CDS            SET1 (fragment): solubility-enhancement tag derived from T7 phage gene 10B
   5879..5926    +  terminator     T7 terminator: transcription terminator for bacteriophage T7 RNA polymerase
