>Addgene plasmid #127794 | pMH-HT_ygiF-TTM | addgene full sequence | sequence record 251816 | Addgene NGS Result
TGGCGAATGGG
[124 nt withheld, positions 12-135]
C
[91 nt withheld, positions 137-227]
A
[49 nt withheld, positions 229-277]
CCTTTGACGTTGGAGTCCACGTTCTTT
[37 nt withheld, positions 305-341]
ACCCTATCTCGGTCTATTCTTTTGATTTATAAGGGATTTTGCCGATTTCGGCCTATTGGTTAAAAAATGA
GCTGATTTAACAAAAATTTAACGCGAATTTTAACAAAATATTAACGCTTACAATTTAGGTGGCACTTTTC
GGGGAAATGTGCGCGGAACCCCTATTTGTTTATTTTTCTAAATACATTCAAATATGTATCCGCTCATGAA
TTAATTCTTAGAAAAACTCATCGAGCATCAAATGAAACTGCAATTTATTCATATCAGGATTATCAATACC
ATATTTTTGAAAAAGCCGTTTCTGTAATGAAGGAGAAAACTCACCGAGGCAGTTCCATAGGATGGCAAGA
TCCTGGTATCGGTCTGCGATTCCGACTCGTCCAACATCAATACAACCTATTAATTTCCCCTCGTCAAAAA
TAAGGTTATCAAGTGAGAAATCACCATGAGTGACGACTGAATCCGGTGAGAATGGCAAAAGTTTATGCAT
TTCTTTCCAGACTTGTTCAACAGGCCAGCCATTACGCTCGTCATCAAAATCACTCGCATCAACCAAACCG
TTATTCATTCGTGATTGCGCCTGAGCGAGACGAAATACGCGATCGCTGTTAAAAGGACAATTACAAACAG
GAATCGAATGCAACCGGCGCAGGAACACTGCCAGCGCATCAACAATATTTTCACCTGAATCAGGATATTC
TTCTAATACCTGGAATGCTGTTTTCCCGGGGATCGCAGTGGTGAGTAACCATGCATCATCAGGAGTACGG
ATAAAATGCTTGATGGTCGGAAGAGGCATAAATTCCGTCAGCCAGTTTAGTCTGACCATCTCATCTGTAA
CATCATTGGCAACGCTACCTTTGCCATGTTTCAGAAACAACTCTGGCGCATCGGGCTTCCCATACAATCG
ATAGATTGTCGCACCTGATTGCCCGACATTATCGCGAGCCCATTTATACCCATATAAATCAGCATCCATG
TTGGAATTTAATCGCGGCCTAGAGCAAGACGTTTCCCGTTGAATATGGCTCATAACACCCCTTGTATTAC
TGTTTATGTAAGCAGACAGTTTTATTGTTCATGACCAAAATCCCTTAACGTGAGTTTTCGTTCCACTGAG
CGTCAGACCCCGTAGAAAAGATCAAAGGATCTTCTTGAGATCCTTTTTTTCTGCGCGTAATCTGCTGCTT
GCAAACAAAAAAACCACCGCTACCAGCGGTGGTTTGTTTGCCGGATCAAGAGCTACCAACTCTTTTTCCG
AAGGTAACTGGCTTCAGCAGAGCGCAGATACCAAATACTGTCCTTCTAGTGTAGCCGTAGTTAGGCCACC
ACTTCAAGAACTCTGTAGCACCGCCTACATACCTCGCTCTGCTAATCCTGTTACCAGTGGCTGCTGCCAG
TGGCGATAAGTCGTGTCTTACCGGGTTGGACTCAAGACGATAGTTACCGGATAAGGCGCAGCGGTCGGGC
TGAACGGGGGGTTCGTGCACACAGCCCAGCTTGGAGCGAACGACCTACACCGAACTGAGATACCTACAGC
GTGAGCTATGAGAAAGCGCCACGCTTCCCGAAGGGAGAAAGGCGGACAGGTATCCGGTAAGCGGCAGGGT
CGGAACAGGAGAGCGCACGAGGGAGCTTCCAGGGGGAAACGCCTGGTATCTTTATAGTCCTGTCGGGTTT
CGCCACCTCTGACTTGAGCGTCGATTTTTGTGATGCTCGTCAGGGGGGCGGAGCCTATGGAAAAACGCCA
GCAACGCGGCCTTTTTACGGTTCCTGGCCTTTTGCTGGCCTTTTGCTCACATGTTCTTTCCTGCGTTATC
CCCTGATTCTGTGGATAACCGTATTACCGCCTTTGAGTGAGCTGATACCGCTCGCCGCAGCCGAACGACC
GAGCGCAGCGAGTCAGTGAGCGAGGAAGCGGAAGAGCGCCTGATGCGGTATTTTCTCCTTACGCATCTGT
GCGGTATTTCACACCGCAATGGTGCACTCTCAGTACAATCTGCTCTGATGCCGCATAGTTAAGCCAGTAT
ACACTCCGCTATCGCTACGTGACTGGGTCATGGCTGCGCCCCGACACCCGCCAACACCCGCTGACGCGCC
CTGACGGGCTTGTCTGCTCCCGGCATCCGCTTACAGACAAGCTGTGACCGTCTCCGGGAGCTGCATGTGT
CAGAGGTTTTCACCGTCATCACCGAAACGCGCGAGGCAGCTGCGGTAAAGCTCATCAGCGTGGTCGTGAA
GCGATTCACAGATGTCTGCCTGTTCATCCGCGTCCAGCTCGTTGAGTTTCTCCAGAAGCGTTAATGTCTG
GCTTCTGATAAAGCGGGCCATGTTAAGGGCGGTTTTTTCCTGTTTGGTCACTGATGCCTCCGTGTAAGGG
GGATTTCTGTTCATGGGGGTAATGATACCGATGAAACGAGAGAGGATGCTCACGATACGGGTTACTGATG
ATGAACATGCCCGGTTACTGGAACGTTGTGAGGGTAAACAACTGGCGGTATGGATGCGGCGGGACCAGAG
AAAAATCACTCAGGGTCAATGCCAGCGCTTCGTTAATACAGATGTAGGTGTTCCACAGGGTAGCCAGCAG
CATCCTGCGATGCAGATCCGGAACATAATGGTGCAGGGCGCTGACTTCCGCGTTTCCAGACTTTACGAAA
CACGGAAACCGAAGACCATTCATGTTGTTGCTCAGGTCGCAGACGTTTTGCAGCAGCAGTCGCTTCACGT
TCGCTCGCGTATCGGTGATTCATTCTGCTAACCAGTAAGGCAACCCCGCCAGCCTAGCCGGGTCCTCAAC
GACAGGAGCACGATCATGCGCACCCGTGGGGCCGCCATGCCGGCGATAATGGCCTGCTTCTCGCCGAAAC
GTTTGGTGGCGGGACCAGTGACGAAGGCTTGAGCGAGGGCGTGCAAGATTCCGAATACCGCAAGCGACAG
GCCGATCATCGTCGCGCTCCAGCGAAAGCGGTCCTCGCCGAAAATGACCCAGAGCGCTGCCGGCACCTGT
CCTACGAGTTGCATGATAAAGAAGACAGTCATAAGTGCGGCGACGATAGTCATGCCCCGCGCCCACCGGA
AGGAGCTGACTGGGTTGAAGGCTCTCAAGGGCATCGGTCGAGATCCCGGTGCCTAATGAGTGAGCTAACT
TACATTAATTGCGTTGCGCTCACTGCCCGCTTTCCAGTCGGGAAACCTGTCGTGCCAGCTGCATTAATGA
ATCGGCCAACGCGCGGGGAGAGGCGGTTTGCGTATTGGGCGCCAGGGTGGTTTTTCTTTTCACCAGTGAG
ACGGGCAACAGCTGATTGCCCTTCACCGCCTGGCCCTGAGAGAGTTGCAGCAAGCGGTCCACGCTGGTTT
GCCCCAGCAGGCGAAAATCCTGTTTGATGGTGGTTAACGGCGGGATATAACATGAGCTGTCTTCGGTATC
GTCGTATCCCACTACCGAGATATCCGCACCAACGCGCAGCCCGGACTCGGTAATGGCGCGCATTGCGCCC
AGCGCCATCTGATCGTTGGCAACCAGCATCGCAGTGGGAACGATGCCCTCATTCAGCATTTGCATGGTTT
GTTGAAAACCGGACATGGCACTCCAGTCGCCTTCCCGTTCCGCTATCGGCTGAATTTGATTGCGAGTGAG
ATATTTATGCCAGCCAGCCAGACGCAGACGCGCCGAGACAGAACTTAATGGGCCCGCTAACAGCGCGATT
TGCTGGTGACCCAATGCGACCAGATGCTCCACGCCCAGTCGCGTACCGTCTTCATGGGAGAAAATAATAC
TGTTGATGGGTGTCTGGTCAGAGACATCAAGAAATAACGCCGGAACATTAGTGCAGGCAGCTTCCACAGC
AATGGCATCCTGGTCATCCAGCGGATAGTTAATGATCAGCCCACTGACGCGTTGCGCGAGAAGATTGTGC
ACCGCCGCTTTACAGGCTTCGACGCCGCTTCGTTCTACCATCGACACCACCACGCTGGCACCCAGTTGAT
CGGCGCGAGATTTAATCGCCGCGACAATTTGCGACGGCGCGTGCAGGGCCAGACTGGAGGTGGCAACGCC
AATCAGCAACGACTGTTTGCCCGCCAGTTGTTGTGCCACGCGGTTGGGAATGTAATTCAGCTCCGCCATC
GCCGCTTCCACTTTTTCCCGCGTTTTCGCAGAAACGTGGCTGGCCTGGTTCACCACGCGGGAAACGGTCT
GATAAGAGACACCGGCATACTCTGCGACATCGTATAACGTTACTGGTTTCACATTCACCACCCTGAATTG
ACTCTCTTCCGGGCGCTATCATGCCATACCGCGAAAGGTTTTGCGCCATTCGATGGTGTCCGGGATCTCG
ACGCTCTCCCTTATGCGACTCCTGCATTAGGAAGCAGCCCAGTAGTAGGTTGAGGCCGTTGAGCACCGCC
GCCGCAAGGAATGGTGCATGCAAGGAGATGGCGCCCAACAGTCCCCCGGCCACGGGGCCTGCCACCATAC
CCACGCCGAAACAAGCGCTCATGAGCCCGAAGTGGCGAGCCCGATCTTCCCCATCGGTGATGTCGGCGAT
ATAGGCGCCAGCAACCGCACCTGTGGCGCCGGTGATGCCGGCCACGATGCGTCCGGCGTAGAGGATCGAG
ATCTCGATCCCGCGAAATTAATACGACTCACTATAGGGGAATTGTGAGCGGATAACAATTCCCCTCTAGA
AATAATTTTGTTTAACTTTAAGAAGGAGATATACCATGAAACATCACCATCACCATCACCCCATGAGCGA
TTACGACATCCCCACTACTGAGAATCTTTATTTTCAGGGCGCCATGGCTCAGGAAATCGAATTAAAGTTT
ATTGTTAATCACAGTGCCGTTGAGGCGTTGCGTGACCATCTCAATACGCTGGGCGGCGAGCACCATGACC
CCGTGCAGTTGCTGAATATTTACTACGAAACGCCGGATAACTGGCTGCGTGGGCACGATATGGGCTTACG
TATTCGTGGCGAAAACGGTCGCTATGAGATGACCATGAAAGTTGCAGGAAGAGTGACAGGCGGCTTACAT
CAGCGCCCGGAATATAACGTGGCGTTGAGCGAACCGACGCTCGACCTGGCGCAGTTACCGACGGAAGTCT
GGCCGAACGGCGAATTGCCCGCCGATCTCGCCTCCCGCGTGCAGCCGCTGTTCAGCACCGATTTTTATCG
CGAAAAATGGCTGGTGGCGGTCGATGGTAGCCAAATTGAAATCGCCCTCGACCAGGGGGAAGTGAAAGCG
GGTGAATTTGCTGAACCTATCTGTGAGCTGGAACTGGAACTGCTTAGCGGCGACACGCGCGCGGTGCTGA
AACTGGCGAACCAACTGGTATCGCAAACCGGATTACGCCAGGGCAGCCTGAGCAAAGCGGCGCGTGGCTA
TCATCTGGCGCAGGGCTGAGAATTCGAGCTCCGTCGACAAGCTTGCGGCCGCACTCGAGCACCACCACCA
CCACCACTGAGATCCGGCTGCTAACAAAGCCCGAAAGGAAGCTGAGTTGGCTGCTGCCACCGCTGAGCAA
TAACTAGCATAACCCCTTGGGGCCTCTAAACGGGTCTTGAGGGGTTTTTTGCTGAAAGGAGGAACTATAT
CCGGAT
Features (pLannotate 1.2.2; 21 found; start..end, strand, type, name):
     12..440     +  rep_origin     f1 ori (sequence partly withheld): f1 bacteriophage origin of replication; arrow indicates direction of (+) strand synthesis
    493..550     +  promoter       AmpR promoter (fragment): bla
    559..1374    -  CDS            KanR: aminoglycoside phosphotransferase; aph(3')-Ia; confers resistance to kanamycin in bacteria or G418 (Geneticin®) in eukaryotes
   1496..2084    +  rep_origin     ori: high-copy-number ColE1/pMB1/pBR322/pUC origin of replication
   2270..2409    -  misc_feature   bom: basis of mobility region from pBR322
   2511..2702    -  CDS            rop: Rop protein, which maintains plasmids at low copy number; rop
   2719..3099    +  CDS            YPB1_ECOLX: Protein predicted: Swiss-Prot protein existence level 4. From Escherichia coli.
   3171..3462    -  CDS            TcR (fragment): tetracycline efflux protein; tet; confers resistance to tetracycline
   3477..3498    -  protein_bind   CAP binding site: CAP binding activates transcription in the presence of cAMP. E. coli catabolite activator protein
   3511..4593    -  CDS            lacI: lac repressor; lacI; The lac repressor binds to the lac operator to inhibit transcription in E. coli. This inhibition can be relieved by adding lactose or isopropyl-β-D-thiogalactopyranoside (IPTG).
   4594..4671    -  promoter       lacI promoter: lacI
   4679..4958    -  CDS            TcR (fragment): tetracycline efflux protein; tet; confers resistance to tetracycline
   4980..4998    +  promoter       T7 promoter: promoter for bacteriophage T7 RNA polymerase
   4999..5023    +  protein_bind   lac operator: The lac repressor binds to the lac operator to inhibit transcription in E. coli. This inhibition can be relieved by adding lactose or isopropyl-β-D-thiogalactopyranoside (IPTG). lac repressor encoded by lacI
   5038..5060    +  RBS            RBS: efficient ribosome binding site from bacteriophage T7 gene 10 (Olins and Rangwala, 1989)
   5073..5091    +  CDS            7xHis (fragment): 6xHis affinity tag
   5120..5140    +  CDS            capTEV™ (fragment): composite tag for in vivo biotinylation, TEV protease cleavage, and 6xHis tagging
   5145..5747    +  CDS            ygiF (fragment): 3PASE_ECOLI - Experimental evidence at protein level: Swiss-Prot protein existence level 1. Involved in the hydrolysis of the beta-gamma-phosphoanhydride linkage of triphosphate-containing substrates (inorganic or nucleoside- linked). Catalyzes the hydrolysis of inorganic triphosphate (PPPi), which could be cytotoxic because of its high affinity for calcium ion, thereby interfering with calcium signaling. It also hydrolyzes slowly thiamine triphosphate (ThTP). YgiF is a specific PPPase, but it contributes only marginally to the total PPPase activity in E.coli, where the main enzyme responsible
   5791..5808    +  CDS            9xHis (fragment): 9xHis affinity tag
   5818..5867    +  CDS            SET1 (fragment): solubility-enhancement tag derived from T7 phage gene 10B
   5875..5922    +  terminator     T7 terminator: transcription terminator for bacteriophage T7 RNA polymerase
