[The description below was written by a language model from this plasmid's Addgene catalogue record and pLannotate feature annotations shown in this document.]
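Description:
pMH-HT_ygiF-TTM is a bacterial expression plasmid of about 5.95 kb, built on the pMH-HT backbone, for producing the N-terminal triphosphate tunnel metalloenzyme (TTM/CYTH) domain of the Escherichia coli protein YgiF. The backbone has a pET-like layout. It carries a ColE1/pBR322-type origin with the bom mobility region and the rop gene, which keeps copy number low, in line with the catalogue's "low copy" designation. It also has an f1 phage origin and a kanamycin resistance gene (aph(3')-Ia) for selection. Short tetracycline-resistance fragments and a predicted pBR322-derived ORF appear to be non-functional backbone remnants.

The expression cassette consists of a T7 promoter followed by a lac operator, the T7 gene 10 ribosome binding site and a T7 terminator. A lacI gene with its own promoter supplies the repressor. Transcription therefore depends on T7 RNA polymerase supplied by the host and can be induced with IPTG. The open reading frame begins with a 6xHis tag and a TEV protease cleavage site, fused to YgiF residues 1–200 (about 600 bp, inserted by Gibson assembly), so the protein can be purified by metal affinity and the tag then removed. The annotation also detects a second His-tag fragment and a short match to a T7 gene 10B-derived tag between the insert and the terminator. The record lists only the N-terminal tag, so these are probably untranslated vector sequence, although the record does not state this.

Full-length YgiF is an inorganic triphosphatase. This construct comes from a study characterizing CHAD domains as polyphosphate-binding modules, and it provides the isolated catalytic TTM domain as recombinant protein. The depositor and sequencing-verified records differ by only four nucleotides in length and carry identical annotations.
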