Addgene plasmid #127794: pMH-HT_ygiF-TTM
Purpose: Expresses the TTM/CYTH domain of ygiF in E. coli cells
Depositing lab: Michael Hothorn. Depositing organization: University of Geneva. Publication: Molecular characterization of CHAD domains as inorganic polyphosphate-binding modules. Lorenzo-Orts L, Hohmann U, Zhu J, Hothorn M. Life Sci Alliance. 2019 May 27;2(3). pii: 2/3/e201900385. doi: 10.26508/lsa.201900385. Print 2019 Jun. PubMed 31133615.
Backbone
  Vector backbone: pMH-HT
  Backbone manufacturer: Michael Hothorn
  Backbone size w/o insert (bp): 5345
  Total vector size (bp): 5951
  Vector type: Bacterial Expression
Growth in bacteria
  Bacterial resistance: Kanamycin, 50 μg/mL
  Growth temperature: 37°C
  Growth strain: DH5alpha
  Copy number: Low Copy
Gene/Insert
  Gene/Insert name: ygiF (alt name: P30871)
  Species: Escherichia coli
  Insert size (bp): 606
  Mutation: N-terminal TTM domain of ygiF (residues 1-200)
  Entrez Gene: ygiF (a.k.a. b3054, ECK3044)
  Tag / fusion protein: 6xHis tag + TEV cleavage site (N terminal on insert)
  Cloning method: Gibson Cloning
  Sequencing primers: 5′ TGCGTCCGGCGTAGAGGATCGAGATCT; 3′ CAGCTTCCTTTCGGGCTTTGTTAGCAG
Terms and licenses: Academic/Nonprofit Terms; Industry Terms: Not Available to Industry
How to cite: pMH-HT_ygiF-TTM was a gift from Michael Hothorn (Addgene plasmid # 127794 ; http://n2t.net/addgene:127794 ; RRID:Addgene_127794)
